Addgene plasmid #223258: pcDNA-IgK-R-eLACCO2-COBRA
Purpose: Biosensor for extracellular L-lactate
Depositing lab: Robert Campbell & Yusuke Nasu. Depositing organization: The University of Tokyo. Publication: A red fluorescent genetically encoded biosensor for in vivo imaging of extracellular L-lactate dynamics. Kamijo Y, Machler P, Ness N, Vu CQ, Kusakizako T, Mannuthodikayil J, Ku Z, Boisvert M, Grebenik E, Miyazaki I, Hashizume R, Sato H, Liu R, Hori Y, Tomita T, Katayama T, Furube A, Caraveo G, Paquet ME, Drobizhev M, Nureki O, Arai S, Brancaccio M, Campbell RE, Kleinfeld D, Nasu Y. Nat Commun. 2025 Oct 29;16(1):9531. doi: 10.1038/s41467-025-64484-x. PubMed 41162396.
Backbone
  Vector backbone: pcDNA3
  Vector type: Mammalian Expression
Growth in bacteria
  Bacterial resistance: Ampicillin, 100 μg/mL
  Growth temperature: 37°C
  Growth strain: DH5alpha
  Copy number: High Copy
Gene/Insert
  Gene/Insert name: R-eLACCO2
  Species: Synthetic
  Cloning method: Restriction Enzyme; 5′ cloning site XhoI (unknown if destroyed); 3′ cloning site HindIII (unknown if destroyed)
Terms and licenses: Academic/Nonprofit Terms; Industry Terms: Not Available to Industry
Depositor comments: Please visit https://doi.org/10.21203/rs.3.rs-5024207/v1 for preprint.
How to cite: pcDNA-IgK-R-eLACCO2-COBRA was a gift from Robert Campbell & Yusuke Nasu (Addgene plasmid # 223258 ; http://n2t.net/addgene:223258 ; RRID:Addgene_223258)
