[The description below was written by a language model from this plasmid's Addgene catalogue record and pLannotate feature annotations shown in this document.]
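Description:
pcDNA-IgK-R-eLACCO2-COBRA is a mammalian expression plasmid of about 7.4 kb built on the pcDNA3 backbone, encoding R-eLACCO2, a synthetic red fluorescent biosensor for extracellular L-lactate. It is maintained in E. coli at high copy through a ColE1/pUC-type origin and selected with ampicillin via the β-lactamase gene. An f1 origin is also present. For mammalian cells, the backbone carries a neomycin phosphotransferase gene driven by the SV40 early promoter and terminated by an SV40 poly(A) signal, which would allow G418 selection of stable transfectants. Short annotated fragments such as the HIV-1 LTR, ble, lacI and bom matches are likely backbone remnants or incidental similarity hits rather than functional parts.

The sensor open reading frame sits between the CMV immediate early enhancer/promoter (with a T7 promoter just downstream) and the bovine growth hormone polyadenylation signal, and was cloned between XhoI and HindIII sites. Its 5′ end matches a mouse immunoglobulin kappa chain fragment, consistent with the IgK leader named in the plasmid title, which directs the protein into the secretory pathway. A central segment resembles HyPerRed, which probably reflects a shared red fluorescent protein reporter domain, but the lactate-binding portion of the sensor is not annotated in the feature table. The 3′ end matches a fragment of Arabidopsis COBL9, corresponding to the "COBRA" element. COBRA-family proteins carry GPI-anchoring signals, so this tail presumably tethers the secreted sensor to the outer cell surface, although the record does not state this explicitly. The construct is intended for transfecting mammalian cells to image extracellular L-lactate dynamics by red fluorescence.
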