Features (pLannotate 1.2.2; 22 found; start..end, strand, type, name):
    110..489     +  enhancer       CMV enhancer: human cytomegalovirus immediate early enhancer
    490..693     +  promoter       CMV promoter: human cytomegalovirus (CMV) immediate early promoter
    689..722     +  LTR            5' LTR (truncated) (fragment): truncated 5' long terminal repeat (LTR) from HIV-1
    738..756     +  promoter       T7 promoter: promoter for bacteriophage T7 RNA polymerase
    799..861     +  CDS            KV3A9_MOUSE (fragment): Experimental evidence at protein level: Swiss-Prot protein existence level 1. From Mus musculus (Mouse).
   1445..2169    +  CDS            HyPerRed (fragment): red fluorescent genetically encoded indicator for H2O2 ()
   2707..2802    +  CDS            COBL9 (fragment): COBL9_ARATH - Experimental evidence at transcript level: Swiss-Prot protein existence level 2. From Arabidopsis thaliana (Mouse-ear cress).
   2835..3059    +  polyA_signal   bGH poly(A) signal: bovine growth hormone polyadenylation signal
   3063..3084    +  promoter       SV40 promoter (fragment): SV40 enhancer and early promoter
   3105..3533    +  rep_origin     f1 ori (sequence partly withheld): f1 bacteriophage origin of replication; arrow indicates direction of (+) strand synthesis
   3547..3876    +  promoter       SV40 promoter: SV40 enhancer and early promoter
   3943..4734    +  CDS            neo: KKA2_KLEPN - Also known as kan, nptII. Experimental evidence at protein level: Swiss-Prot protein existence level 1. Resistance to kanamycin, neomycin, paromomycin, ribostamycin, butirosin and gentamicin B. From Klebsiella pneumoniae.
   4758..4916    +  CDS            ble (fragment): BLE_KLEPN - Experimental evidence at protein level: Swiss-Prot protein existence level 1. Binding protein with a strong affinity to the bleomycin family of antibiotics. Binds to CL990; an antimitotic-antibiotic compound. From Klebsiella pneumoniae.
   4911..5032    +  polyA_signal   SV40 poly(A) signal: SV40 polyadenylation signal
   5105..5121    -  protein_bind   lac operator: The lac repressor binds to the lac operator to inhibit transcription in E. coli. This inhibition can be relieved by adding lactose or isopropyl-β-D-thiogalactopyranoside (IPTG). lac repressor encoded by lacI
   5129..5159    -  promoter       lac promoter: promoter for the E. coli lac operon
   5174..5195    -  protein_bind   CAP binding site: CAP binding activates transcription in the presence of cAMP. E. coli catabolite activator protein
   5208..5300    -  CDS            lacI (fragment): lac repressor; lacI; The lac repressor binds to the lac operator to inhibit transcription in E. coli. This inhibition can be relieved by adding lactose or isopropyl-β-D-thiogalactopyranoside (IPTG).
   5483..6071    -  rep_origin     ori: high-copy-number ColE1/pMB1/pBR322/pUC origin of replication
   6242..7102    -  CDS            AmpR: β-lactamase; bla; confers resistance to ampicillin, carbenicillin, and related antibiotics
   7103..7207    -  promoter       AmpR promoter: bla
   7266..7318    -  misc_feature   bom (fragment): basis of mobility region from pBR322
>Addgene plasmid #223258 | pcDNA-IgK-R-eLACCO2-COBRA | addgene full sequence | sequence record 449825 | Addgene NGS Result
AAAATTTAAGCTACAACAAGGCAAGGCTTGACCGACAATTGCATGAAGAATCTGCTTAGGGTTAGGCGTT
TTGCGCTGCTTCGCGATGTACGGGCCAGATATACGCGTTGACATTGATTATTGACTAGTTATTAATAGTA
ATCAATTACGGGGTCATTAGTTCATAGCCCATATATGGAGTTCCGCGTTACATAACTTACGGTAAATGGC
CCGCCTGGCTGACCGCCCAACGACCCCCGCCCATTGACGTCAATAATGACGTATGTTCCCATAGTAACGC
CAATAGGGACTTTCCATTGACGTCAATGGGTGGAGTATTTACGGTAAACTGCCCACTTGGCAGTACATCA
AGTGTATCATATGCCAAGTACGCCCCCTATTGACGTCAATGACGGTAAATGGCCCGCCTGGCATTATGCC
CAGTACATGACCTTATGGGACTTTCCTACTTGGCAGTACATCTACGTATTAGTCATCGCTATTACCATGG
TGATGCGGTTTTGGCAGTACATCAATGGGCGTGGATAGCGGTTTGACTCACGGGGATTTCCAAGTCTCCA
CCCCATTGACGTCAATGGGAGTTTGTTTTGGCACCAAAATCAACGGGACTTTCCAAAATGTCGTAACAAC
TCCGCCCCATTGACGCAAATGGGCGGTAGGCGTGTACGGTGGGAGGTCTATATAAGCAGAGCTCTCTGGC
TAACTAGAGAACCCACTGCTTACTGGCTTATCGAAATTAATACGACTCACTATAGGGAGACCCAAGCTGG
CTAGCGTGCCGCCACCATGGCCTCGAGAATGGAGACCGACACCCTGCTGCTGTGGGTGCTGCTGCTGTGG
GTGCCCGGCTCCACCGGCGACAGATCTATGTTCTCTCCCATGGCAGTGGCCCAGGCTCGACGCTATAAGT
GGAGGATTCAAACCGCGTGGGATGCTGGAACAGTAGGCTACAGTCTGTTCCAAAAGTTTACGGAGCGGGT
AAAGGAACTGACGGATGGACAGCTTGAGGTCCAGCCTCTTCCAGCGGGTGCGGTCGTAGGCACGTTTGAT
ATGTTCGACGCGGTCAAGACTGGAGTTTTGGACGGAATGAATCCTTTCACGCTGTATTGGGCAGAGAGGA
TGCCGGTTACAGCTTTCCTCTCCAGCTACGCCCTCGGGTTGGACCGACCTGACCAGTGGGAAACATGGTT
TTACTCCCTGGGTGGCCTCGACAACGCCCGACGAGCCTTTGCCGAGCAAGGCCTCTTCTACGTGGGACCA
GTTCAGCACGACCTCAATACAATTCATTCAAAGAAGCCGATCCGGAGATTTGAGGACTTCAAAGGTGTCA
AGCTCCGAGTGCCAGGCGGCATGATTGCGGAAGTCTTTGCGGCCGCAGGAGCTTCCACCGTCCTCTTGCC
TGGGGGGGAGGTCTACCCCGCTCTGGAAAGAGGGGCAGTGACTGCGGTTTCCGAGCGGATGTACCCCGAG
GACGGCGCCCTGAAGAGCGAGATCAAGAAGGGGCTGAGGCTGAAGGACGGCGGCCACTACGCCGCCGTGG
TCAAGACCACCTACAAGGCCAAGAAGCCCGTGCAGCTGCCCGGCGCCTACGTCGTCGACATCCAGTTGGA
CATCGTGTCCCACAACGAGGACTACACTATCGTGGAACAGTGCGAACGCGCCGAGGGCCGCCACTCCACC
GGCGGCGTGGTCGAGCTGGACAAGGGAGGTACAGGCGGGAGTCTGGTGAGCAAGGGCGAGGAGGATGACA
TGGCCATCGTCAAGGAGTTCATGCGCTTCAAGGTGCACATGGAGGGCTCCGTGAACGGCCACGAGTTCGA
GATCGAGGGCGAGGGCGAGGGCCGCCCCTACGAGGCCTTTCAGACCGCTAAGCTGAAGGTGACCAAGGGT
GGCCCCCTGCCCTTCGCCTGGGACATCCTATCCCCTCAGTTCATGTACGGCTCCAAGGCCTACATTAAGC
ACCCAGCCGACATCCCCGACTACTTCAAGCTGTCCTTCCCCGAGGGCTTCAGGTGGGAGCGCGTGATGTA
CTTCGAGGACGGCGGCATTATTCACGTTGACCAGGACTCCTCCCTGCAGGACGGCGTATTCATCTACAAG
GTGAAGCTGCGCGGCACCAACTTCCCCCCCGACGGCCCCGTAATGCAGAAGAAGACCATGGGCTGGGAGC
GGGGGCGTAGTGCGGCCGATTTTGTTGGGCCTGCAGTAAACTATAACTTGGGGTTCCATCAGGAGGCAAA
GTACATCATAATGGGGCCTCCAGAGACGCCTGCCATTCATCAACCTGTAGACCTTATGGACTTCACCATA
AACCTTAATCGGTGGCGCAGCCTTCCAAAGCCTCTGCAAGAAAGATTCATCGCGGCGGTTCACGAGTACT
CTTGGATTCACTACGCAGGCATTCAGAAGGCTAATTTGGAGGCGTGGCCGAAATATCGGCAGGCAGGTGT
TGAGGTCATCCGGCTGGGCAACGAGGATGTTAGAAAATTCAGGCGACTCGCTATCCCCATTTGGTTTAAG
TGGGCTAAGATGGATAAATACTCACGAGAGGCTTTCGCGTCCCAACTGGAGTATATGAGAGGTATAGGTC
ACGTTACGGACGAGGAATTGAAGGGCTTGAGCCTGGGCTCCACCTCCGGCTCCGGCAAGCCCGGCTCCGG
CGAGGGCTCCACCAAGGGCGAATTCTCAGATAACGACTACGGTAAAGATGGGTTGGCTGGGGCTTCCGGA
GGCAGACGAAATGGCGCTATAACTGTGCTCAGTTTCATAACGTTCTACGTGGCAGCATTTATGGTATTGT
TGTAGAAGCTTGGTAAACCGCTGATCAGCCTCGACTGTGCCTTCTAGTTGCCAGCCATCTGTTGTTTGCC
CCTCCCCCGTGCCTTCCTTGACCCTGGAAGGTGCCACTCCCACTGTCCTTTCCTAATAAAATGAGGAAAT
TGCATCGCATTGTCTGAGTAGGTGTCATTCTATTCTGGGGGGTGGGGTGGGGCAGGACAGCAAGGGGGAG
GATTGGGAAGACAATAGCAGGCATGCTGGGGATGCGGTGGGCTCTATGGCTTCTGAGGCGGAAAGAACCA
GCTGGGGCTCTAGGGGGTATCCCC
[124 nt withheld, positions 3105-3228]
C
[91 nt withheld, positions 3230-3320]
A
[49 nt withheld, positions 3322-3370]
CCTTTGACGTTGGAGTCCACGTTCTTT
[37 nt withheld, positions 3398-3434]
ACCCTATCTCGGTCTATTCTTTTGATTTATAAGGGATTTTGCCGATTTCGGCCTATTGGTTAAAAAATGA
GCTGATTTAACAAAAATTTAACGCGAATTAATTCTGTGGAATGTGTGTCAGTTAGGGTGTGGAAAGTCCC
CAGGCTCCCCAGCAGGCAGAAGTATGCAAAGCATGCATCTCAATTAGTCAGCAACCAGGTGTGGAAAGTC
CCCAGGCTCCCCAGCAGGCAGAAGTATGCAAAGCATGCATCTCAATTAGTCAGCAACCATAGTCCCGCCC
CTAACTCCGCCCATCCCGCCCCTAACTCCGCCCAGTTCCGCCCATTCTCCGCCCCATGGCTGACTAATTT
TTTTTATTTATGCAGAGGCCGAGGCCGCCTCTGCCTCTGAGCTATTCCAGAAGTAGTGAGGAGGCTTTTT
TGGAGGCCTAGGCTTTTGCAAAAAGCTCCCGGGAGCTTGTATATCCATTTTCGGATCTGATCAAGAGACA
GGATGAGGATCGTTTCGCATGATTGAACAAGATGGATTGCACGCAGGTTCTCCGGCCGCTTGGGTGGAGA
GGCTATTCGGCTATGACTGGGCACAACAGACAATCGGCTGCTCTGATGCCGCCGTGTTCCGGCTGTCAGC
GCAGGGGCGCCCGGTTCTTTTTGTCAAGACCGACCTGTCCGGTGCCCTGAATGAACTGCAGGACGAGGCA
GCGCGGCTATCGTGGCTGGCCACGACGGGCGTTCCTTGCGCAGCTGTGCTCGACGTTGTCACTGAAGCGG
GAAGGGACTGGCTGCTATTGGGCGAAGTGCCGGGGCAGGATCTCCTGTCATCTCACCTTGCTCCTGCCGA
GAAAGTATCCATCATGGCTGATGCAATGCGGCGGCTGCATACGCTTGATCCGGCTACCTGCCCATTCGAC
CACCAAGCGAAACATCGCATCGAGCGAGCACGTACTCGGATGGAAGCCGGTCTTGTCGATCAGGATGATC
TGGACGAAGAGCATCAGGGGCTCGCGCCAGCCGAACTGTTCGCCAGGCTCAAGGCGCGCATGCCCGACGG
CGAGGATCTCGTCGTGACCCATGGCGATGCCTGCTTGCCGAATATCATGGTGGAAAATGGCCGCTTTTCT
GGATTCATCGACTGTGGCCGGCTGGGTGTGGCGGACCGCTATCAGGACATAGCGTTGGCTACCCGTGATA
TTGCTGAAGAGCTTGGCGGCGAATGGGCTGACCGCTTCCTCGTGCTTTACGGTATCGCCGCTCCCGATTC
GCAGCGCATCGCCTTCTATCGCCTTCTTGACGAGTTCTTCTGAGCGGGACTCTGGGGTTCGAAATGACCG
ACCAAGCGACGCCCAACCTGCCATCACGAGATTTCGATTCCACCGCCGCCTTCTATGAAAGGTTGGGCTT
CGGAATCGTTTTCCGGGACGCCGGCTGGATGATCCTCCAGCGCGGGGATCTCATGCTGGAGTTCTTCGCC
CACCCCAACTTGTTTATTGCAGCTTATAATGGTTACAAATAAAGCAATAGCATCACAAATTTCACAAATA
AAGCATTTTTTTCACTGCATTCTAGTTGTGGTTTGTCCAAACTCATCAATGTATCTTATCATGTCTGTAT
ACCGTCGACCTCTAGCTAGAGCTTGGCGTAATCATGGTCATAGCTGTTTCCTGTGTGAAATTGTTATCCG
CTCACAATTCCACACAACATACGAGCCGGAAGCATAAAGTGTAAAGCCTGGGGTGCCTAATGAGTGAGCT
AACTCACATTAATTGCGTTGCGCTCACTGCCCGCTTTCCAGTCGGGAAACCTGTCGTGCCAGCTGCATTA
ATGAATCGGCCAACGCGCGGGGAGAGGCGGTTTGCGTATTGGGCGCTCTTCCGCTTCCTCGCTCACTGAC
TCGCTGCGCTCGGTCGTTCGGCTGCGGCGAGCGGTATCAGCTCACTCAAAGGCGGTAATACGGTTATCCA
CAGAATCAGGGGATAACGCAGGAAAGAACATGTGAGCAAAAGGCCAGCAAAAGGCCAGGAACCGTAAAAA
GGCCGCGTTGCTGGCGTTTTTCCATAGGCTCCGCCCCCCTGACGAGCATCACAAAAATCGACGCTCAAGT
CAGAGGTGGCGAAACCCGACAGGACTATAAAGATACCAGGCGTTTCCCCCTGGAAGCTCCCTCGTGCGCT
CTCCTGTTCCGACCCTGCCGCTTACCGGATACCTGTCCGCCTTTCTCCCTTCGGGAAGCGTGGCGCTTTC
TCATAGCTCACGCTATAGGTATCTCAGTTCGGTGTAGGTCGTTCGCTCCAAGCTGGGCTGTGTGCACGAA
CCCCCCGTTCAGCCCGACCGCTGCGCCTTATCCGGTAACTATCGTCTTGAGTCCAACCCGGTAAGACACG
ACTTATCGCCACTGGCAGCAGCCACTGGTAACAGGATTAGCAGAGCGAGGTATGTAGGCGGTGCTACAGA
GTTCTTGAAGTGGTGGCCTAACTACGGCTACACTAGAAGAACAGTATTTGGTATCTGCGCTCTGCTGAAG
CCAGTTACCTTCGGAAAAAGAGTTGGTAGCTCTTGATCCGGCAAACAAACCACCGCTGGTAGCGGTGGTT
TTTTTGTTTGCAAGCAGCAGATTACGCGCAGAAAAAAAGGATCTCAAGAAGATCCTTTGATCTTTTCTAC
GGGGTCTGACGCTCAGTGGAACGAAAACTCACGTTAAGGGATTTTGGTCATGAGATTATCAAAAAGGATC
TTCACCTAGATCCTTTTAAATTAAAAATGAAGTTTTAAATCAATCTAAAGTATATATGAGTAAACTTGGT
CTGACAGTTACCAATGCTTAATCAGTGAGGCACCTATCTCAGCGATCTGTCTATTTCGTTCATCCATAGT
TGCCTGACTCCCCGTCGTGTAGATAACTACGATACGGGAGGGCTTACCATCTGGCCCCAGTGCTGCAATG
ATACCGCGAGACCCACGCTCACCGGCTCCAGATTTATCAGCAATAAACCAGCCAGCCGGAAGGGCCGAGC
GCAGAAGTGGTCCTGCAACTTTATCCGCCTCCATCCAGTCTATTAATTGTTGCCGGGAAGCTAGAGTAAG
TAGTTCGCCAGTTAATAGTTTGCGCAACGTTGTTGCCATTGCTACAGGCATCGTGGTGTCACGCTCGTCG
TTTGGTATGGCTTCATTCAGCTCCGGTTCCCAACGATCAAGGCGAGTTACATGATCCCCCATGTTGTGCA
AAAAAGCGGTTAGCTCCTTCGGTCCTCCAATCGTTGTCAGAAGTAAGTTGGCCGCAGTGTTATCACTCAT
GGTTATGGCAGCACTGCATAATTCTCTTACTGTCATGCCATCCGTAAGATGCTTTTCTGTGACTGGTGAG
TACTCAACCAAGTCATTCTGAGAATAGTGTATGCGGCGACCGAGTTGCTCTTGCCCGGCGTCAATACGGG
ATAATACCGCGCCACATAGCAGAACTTTAAAAGTGCTCATCATTGGAAAACGTTCTTCGGGGCGAAAACT
CTCAAGGATCTTACCGCTGTTGAGATCCAGTTCGATGTAACCCACTCGTGCACCCAACTGATCTTCAGCA
TCTTTTACTTTCACCAGCGTTTCTGGGTGAGCAAAAACAGGAAGGCAAAATGCCGCAAAAAAGGGAATAA
GGGCGACACGGAAATGTTGAATACTCATACTCTTCCTTTTTCAATATTATTGAAGCATTTATCAGGGTTA
TTGTCTCATGAGCGGATACATATTTGAATGTATTTAGAAAAATAAACAAATAGGGGTTCCGCGCACATTT
CCCCGAAAAGTGCCACCTGACGTCGACGGATCGGGAGATCACCCGATCCCCTATGGTGCACTCTCAGTAC
AATCTGCTCTGATGCCGCATAGTTAAGCCAGTATCTGCTCCCTGCTTGTGTGTTGGAGGTCGCTGAGTAG
TGCGCGAGC
